>Addgene plasmid #186140 | Talin Head | addgene full sequence | sequence record 368096 | Addgene NGS Result
GGCAACAGCTGATTGCCCTTCACCGCCTGGCCCTGAGAGAGTTGCAGCAAGCGGTCCACGCTGGTTTGCC
CCAGCAGGCGAAAATCCTGTTTGATGGTGGTTAACGGCGGGATATAACATGAGCTGTCTTCGGTATCGTC
GTATCCCACTACCGAGATGTCCGCACCAACGCGCAGCCCGGACTCGGTAATGGCGCGCATTGCGCCCAGC
GCCATCTGATCGTTGGCAACCAGCATCGCAGTGGGAACGATGCCCTCATTCAGCATTTGCATGGTTTGTT
GAAAACCGGACATGGCACTCCAGTCGCCTTCCCGTTCCGCTATCGGCTGAATTTGATTGCGAGTGAGATA
TTTATGCCAGCCAGCCAGACGCAGACGCGCCGAGACAGAACTTAATGGGCCCGCTAACAGCGCGATTTGC
TGGTGACCCAATGCGACCAGATGCTCCACGCCCAGTCGCGTACCGTCTTCATGGGAGAAAATAATACTGT
TGATGGGTGTCTGGTCAGAGACATCAAGAAATAACGCCGGAACATTAGTGCAGGCAGCTTCCACAGCAAT
GGCATCCTGGTCATCCAGCGGATAGTTAATGATCAGCCCACTGACGCGTTGCGCGAGAAGATTGTGCACC
GCCGCTTTACAGGCTTCGACGCCGCTTCGTTCTACCATCGACACCACCACGCTGGCACCCAGTTGATCGG
CGCGAGATTTAATCGCCGCGACAATTTGCGACGGCGCGTGCAGGGCCAGACTGGAGGTGGCAACGCCAAT
CAGCAACGACTGTTTGCCCGCCAGTTGTTGTGCCACGCGGTTGGGAATGTAATTCAGCTCCGCCATCGCC
GCTTCCACTTTTTCCCGCGTTTTCGCAGAAACGTGGCTGGCCTGGTTCACCACGCGGGAAACGGTCTGAT
AAGAGACACCGGCATACTCTGCGACATCGTATAACGTTACTGGTTTCACATTCACCACCCTGAATTGACT
CTCTTCCGGGCGCTATCATGCCATACCGCGAAAGGTTTTGCGCCATTCGATGGTGTCCGGGATCTCGACG
CTCTCCCTTATGCGACTCCTGCATTAGGAAGCAGCCCAGTAGTAGGTTGAGGCCGTTGAGCACCGCCGCC
GCAAGGAATGGTGCATGCAAGGAGATGGCGCCCAACAGTCCCCCGGCCACGGGGCCTGCCACCATACCCA
CGCCGAAACAAGCGCTCATGAGCCCGAAGTGGCGAGCCCGATCTTCCCCATCGGTGATGTCGGCGATATA
GGCGCCAGCAACCGCACCTGTGGCGCCGGTGATGCCGGCCACGATGCGTCCGGCGTAGAGGATCGAGATC
GATCTCGATCCCGCGAAATTAATACGACTCACTATAGGGGAATTGTGAGCGGATAACAATTCCCCTCTAG
AAATAATTTTGTTTAACTTTAAGAAGGAGATATACATATGGTTGCACTTTCACTGAAGATCAGCATTGGG
AATGTGGTGAAGACGATGCAGTTTGAGCCGTCTACCATGGTGTACGACGCCTGCCGCATCATTCGTGAGC
GGATCCCAGAGGCCCCAGCTGGTCCTCCCAGCGACTTTGGGCTCTTTCTGTCAGATGATGACCCCAAAAA
GGGTATATGGCTGGAGGCTGGGAAAGCTTTGGACTACTACATGCTCCGAAATGGGGACACTATGGAGTAC
AGGAAGAAACAGAGACCCCTGAAGATCCGTATGCTGGATGGAACTGTGAAGACGATCATGGTGGATGACT
CTAAGACTGTCACTGACATGCTCATGACCATCTGTGCCCGCATTGGCATCACCAATCATGATGAATATTC
ATTGGTTCGAGAGCTGATGGAAGAGAAAAAGGAGGAAATAACAGGGACCTTAAGAAAGGACAAGACATTG
CTGCGAGATGAAAAGAAGATGGAGAAACTAAAGCAGAAATTGCACACAGATGATGAGTTGAACTGGCTGG
ACCATGGTCGGACACTGAGGGAGCAGGGTGTAGAGGAGCACGAGACGCTGCTGCTGCGGAGGAAGTTCTT
TTACTCAGACCAGAATGTGGATTCCCGGGACCCTGTACAGCTGAACCTCCTGTATGTGCAGGCACGAGAT
GACATCCTGAATGGCTCCCACCCTGTCTCCTTTGACAAGGCCTGTGAGTTTGCTGGCTTCCAATGCCAGA
TCCAGTTTGGGCCCCACAATGAGCAGAAGCACAAGGCTGGCTTCCTTGACCTGAAGGACTTCCTGCCCAA
GGAGTATGTGAAGCAGAAGGGAGAGCGTAAGATCTTCCAGGCACACAAGAATTGTGGGCAGATGAGTGAG
ATTGAGGCCAAGGTCCGCTACGTGAAGCTAGCCCGTTCTCTCAAGACTTACGGTGTCTCCTTCTTCCTGG
TGAAGGAAAAAATGAAAGGGAAGAACAAGCTAGTGCCCAGGCTTCTGGGCATCACCAAGGAGTGTGTGAT
GCGAGTGGATGAGAAGACCAAGGAAGTGATCCAGGAGTGGAACCTCACCAACATCAAACGCTGGGCTGCG
TCTCCCAAAAGCTTCACCCTGGATTTTGGAGATTACCAAGATGGCTATTACTCAGTACAGACAACTGAAG
GGGAGCAGATTGCACAGCTCATTGCCGGCTACATCGATATCATCCTGAAGAAGAAAAAAAGCAAGGATCA
CTTTGGGCTGGAAGGAGATGAGGAGTCTACTATGCTGGAGGACTCAGTGTCCCCCAAAAAGTCAACAGTC
CTGCAGGCGGCCGCAGAGAACCTGTACTTCCAATCCAATATGGCCGCACTCGAGCACCACCACCACCACC
ACTGAGATCCGGCTGCTAACAAAGCCCGAAAGGAAGCTGAGTTGGCTGCTGCCACCGCTGAGCAATAACT
AGCATAACCCCTTGGGGCCTCTAAACGGGTCTTGAGGGGTTTTTTGCTGAAAGGAGGAACTATATCCGGA
TTGGCGAATGGG
[124 nt withheld, positions 2953-3076]
C
[91 nt withheld, positions 3078-3168]
A
[49 nt withheld, positions 3170-3218]
CCTTTGACGTTGGAGTCCACGTTCTTT
[37 nt withheld, positions 3246-3282]
ACCCTATCTCGGTCTATTCTTTTGATTTATAAGGGATTTTGCCGATTTCGGCCTATTGGTTAAAAAATGA
GCTGATTTAACAAAAATTTAACGCGAATTTTAACAAAATATTAACGCTTACAATTTAGGTGGCACTTTTC
GGGGAAATGTGCGCGGAACCCCTATTTGTTTATTTTTCTAAATACATTCAAATATGTATCCGCTCATGAA
TTAATTCTTAGAAAAACTCATCGAGCATCAAATGAAACTGCAATTTATTCATATCAGGATTATCAATACC
ATATTTTTGAAAAAGCCGTTTCTGTAATGAAGGAGAAAACTCACCGAGGCAGTTCCATAGGATGGCAAGA
TCCTGGTATCGGTCTGCGATTCCGACTCGTCCAACATCAATACAACCTATTAATTTCCCCTCGTCAAAAA
TAAGGTTATCAAGTGAGAAATCACCATGAGTGACGACTGAATCCGGTGAGAATGGCAAAAGTTTATGCAT
TTCTTTCCAGACTTGTTCAACAGGCCAGCCATTACGCTCGTCATCAAAATCACTCGCATCAACCAAACCG
TTATTCATTCGTGATTGCGCCTGAGCGAGGCGAAATACGCGATCGCTGTTAAAAGGACAATTACAAACAG
GAATCGAATGCAACCGGCGCAGGAACACTGCCAGCGCATCAACAATATTTTCACCTGAATCAGGATATTC
TTCTAATACCTGGAATGCTGTTTTCCCGGGGATCGCAGTGGTGAGTAACCATGCATCATCAGGAGTACGG
ATAAAATGCTTGATGGTCGGAAGAGGCATAAATTCCGTCAGCCAGTTTAGTCTGACCATCTCATCTGTAA
CATCATTGGCAACGCTACCTTTGCCATGTTTCAGAAACAACTCTGGCGCATCGGGCTTCCCATACAATCG
ATAGATTGTCGCACCTGATTGCCCGACATTATCGCGAGCCCATTTATACCCATATAAATCAGCATCCATG
TTGGAATTTAATCGCGGCCTAGAGCAAGACGTTTCCCGTTGAATATGGCTCATAACACCCCTTGTATTAC
TGTTTATGTAAGCAGACAGTTTTATTGTTCATGACCAAAATCCCTTAACGTGAGTTTTCGTTCCACTGAG
CGTCAGACCCCGTAGAAAAGATCAAAGGATCTTCTTGAGATCCTTTTTTTCTGCGCGTAATCTGCTGCTT
GCAAACAAAAAAACCACCGCTACCAGCGGTGGTTTGTTTGCCGGATCAAGAGCTACCAACTCTTTTTCCG
AAGGTAACTGGCTTCAGCAGAGCGCAGATACCAAATACTGTCCTTCTAGTGTAGCCGTAGTTAGGCCACC
ACTTCAAGAACTCTGTAGCACCGCCTACATACCTCGCTCTGCTAATCCTGTTACCAGTGGCTGCTGCCAG
TGGCGATAAGTCGTGTCTTACCGGGTTGGACTCAAGACGATAGTTACCGGATAAGGCGCAGCGGTCGGGC
TGAACGGGGGGTTCGTGCACACAGCCCAGCTTGGAGCGAACGACCTACACCGAACTGAGATACCTACAGC
GTGAGCTATGAGAAAGCGCCACGCTTCCCGAAGGGAGAAAGGCGGACAGGTATCCGGTAAGCGGCAGGGT
CGGAACAGGAGAGCGCACGAGGGAGCTTCCAGGGGGAAACGCCTGGTATCTTTATAGTCCTGTCGGGTTT
CGCCACCTCTGACTTGAGCGTCGATTTTTGTGATGCTCGTCAGGGGGGCGGAGCCTATGGAAAAACGCCA
GCAACGCGGCCTTTTTACGGTTCCTGGCCTTTTGCTGGCCTTTTGCTCACATGTTCTTTCCTGCGTTATC
CCCTGATTCTGTGGATAACCGTATTACCGCCTTTGAGTGAGCTGATACCGCTCGCCGCAGCCGAACGACC
GAGCGCAGCGAGTCAGTGAGCGAGGAAGCGGAAGAGCGCCTGATGCGGTATTTTCTCCTTACGCATCTGT
GCGGTATTTCACACCGCAATGGTGCACTCTCAGTACAATCTGCTCTGATGCCGCATAGTTAAGCCAGTAT
ACACTCCGCTATCGCTACGTGACTGGGTCATGGCTGCGCCCCGACACCCGCCAACACCCGCTGACGCGCC
CTGACGGGCTTGTCTGCTCCCGGCATCCGCTTACAGACAAGCTGTGACCGTCTCCGGGAGCTGCATGTGT
CAGAGGTTTTCACCGTCATCACCGAAACGCGCGAGGCAGCTGCGGTAAAGCTCATCAGCGTGGTCGTGAA
GCGATTCACAGATGTCTGCCTGTTCATCCGCGTCCAGCTCGTTGAGTTTCTCCAGAAGCGTTAATGTCTG
GCTTCTGATAAAGCGGGCCATGTTAAGGGCGGTTTTTTCCTGTTTGGTCACTGATGCCTCCGTGTAAGGG
GGATTTCTGTTCATGGGGGTAATGATACCGATGAAACGAGAGAGGATGCTCACGATACGGGTTACTGATG
ATGAACATGCCCGGTTACTGGAACGTTGTGAGGGTAAACAACTGGCGGTATGGATGCGGCGGGACCAGAG
AAAAATCACTCAGGGTCAATGCCAGCGCTTCGTTAATACAGATGTAGGTGTTCCACAGGGTAGCCAGCAG
CATCCTGCGATGCAGATCCGGAACATAATGGTGCAGGGCGCTGACTTCCGCGTTTCCAGACTTTACGAAA
CACGGAAACCGAAGACCATTCATGTTGTTGCTCAGGTCGCAGACGTTTTGCAGCAGCAGTCGCTTCACGT
TCGCTCGCGTATCGGTGATTCATTCTGCTAACCAGTAAGGCAACCCCGCCAGCCTAGCCGGGTCCTCAAC
GACAGGAGCACGATCATGCGCACCCGTGGGGCCGCCATGCCGGCGATAATGGCCTGCTTCTCGCCGAAAC
GTTTGGTGGCGGGACCAGTGACGAAGGCTTGAGCGAGGGCGTGCAAGATTCCGAATACCGCAAGCGACAG
GCCGATCATCGTCGCGCTCCAGCGAAAGCGGTCCTCGCCGAAAATGACCCAGAGCGCTGCCGGCACCTGT
CCTACGAGTTGCATGATAAAGAAGACAGTCATAAGTGCGGCGACGATAGTCATGCCCCGCGCCCACCGGA
AGGAGCTGACTGGGTTGAAGGCTCTCAAGGGCATCGGTCGAGATCCCGGTGCCTAATGAGTGAGCTAACT
TACATTAATTGCGTTGCGCTCACTGCCCGCTTTCCAGTCGGGAAACCTGTCGTGCCAGCTGCATTAATGA
ATCGGCCAACGCGCGGGGAGAGGCGGTTTGCGTATTGGGCGCCAGGGTGGTTTTTCTTTTCACCAGTGAG
ACG
Features (pLannotate 1.2.2; 19 found; start..end, strand, type, name):
    960..1037    -  promoter       lacI promoter: lacI
   1045..1324    -  CDS            TcR (fragment): tetracycline efflux protein; tet; confers resistance to tetracycline
   1350..1368    +  promoter       T7 promoter: promoter for bacteriophage T7 RNA polymerase
   1369..1393    +  protein_bind   lac operator: The lac repressor binds to the lac operator to inhibit transcription in E. coli. This inhibition can be relieved by adding lactose or isopropyl-β-D-thiogalactopyranoside (IPTG). lac repressor encoded by lacI
   1408..1430    +  RBS            RBS: efficient ribosome binding site from bacteriophage T7 gene 10 (Olins and Rangwala, 1989)
   1438..2736    +  CDS            TLN1 (fragment): TLN1_HUMAN - Also known as KIAA1027, TLN. Experimental evidence at protein level: Swiss-Prot protein existence level 1. Probably involved in connections of major cytoskeletal structures to the plasma membrane. High molecular weight cytoskeletal protein concentrated at regions of cell-substratum contact and, in lymphocytes, at cell-cell contacts (By similarity). From Homo sapiens (Human).
   2785..2802    +  CDS            9xHis (fragment): 9xHis affinity tag
   2812..2861    +  CDS            SET1 (fragment): solubility-enhancement tag derived from T7 phage gene 10B
   2869..2916    +  terminator     T7 terminator: transcription terminator for bacteriophage T7 RNA polymerase
   2953..3381    +  rep_origin     f1 ori (sequence partly withheld): f1 bacteriophage origin of replication; arrow indicates direction of (+) strand synthesis
   3434..3491    +  promoter       AmpR promoter (fragment): bla
   3500..4315    -  CDS            KanR: aminoglycoside phosphotransferase; aph(3')-Ia; confers resistance to kanamycin in bacteria or G418 (Geneticin®) in eukaryotes
   4437..5025    +  rep_origin     ori: high-copy-number ColE1/pMB1/pBR322/pUC origin of replication
   5211..5350    -  misc_feature   bom: basis of mobility region from pBR322
   5452..5643    -  CDS            rop: Rop protein, which maintains plasmids at low copy number; rop
   5660..6040    +  CDS            YPB1_ECOLX: Protein predicted: Swiss-Prot protein existence level 4. From Escherichia coli.
   6112..6403    -  CDS            TcR (fragment): tetracycline efflux protein; tet; confers resistance to tetracycline
   6418..6439    -  protein_bind   CAP binding site: CAP binding activates transcription in the presence of cAMP. E. coli catabolite activator protein
   6452..959     -  CDS            lacI (across the origin): lac repressor; lacI; The lac repressor binds to the lac operator to inhibit transcription in E. coli. This inhibition can be relieved by adding lactose or isopropyl-β-D-thiogalactopyranoside (IPTG).
