[The description below was written by a language model from this plasmid's Addgene catalogue record and pLannotate feature annotations shown in this document.]
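Description:
Talin Head is a bacterial expression plasmid built on the pET-30b backbone for producing the recombinant head domain of human talin-1 (TLN1) in E. coli. The sequenced construct is about 6.6 kb. It is propagated through a pBR322-type ColE1 origin accompanied by the bom region and the rop gene, which keeps copy number low, consistent with the catalogue entry. Selection is by kanamycin through the aph(3')-Ia resistance gene. An f1 origin is also present, allowing single-stranded DNA production with helper phage. Short tetracycline-resistance fragments, an AmpR promoter fragment and a predicted E. coli open reading frame in the feature table appear to be non-functional remnants of the backbone.

The TLN1 fragment was inserted between NdeI and NotI sites; the catalogue lists an insert of roughly 1.37 kb, of which about 1.3 kb is annotated as matching talin-1. The catalogue gives the promoter as "Lac", but the annotation shows the standard pET arrangement: a T7 promoter immediately followed by a lac operator, then the phage T7 gene 10 ribosome binding site, the coding sequence, and a T7 terminator. The plasmid-borne lacI gene supplies repressor, so transcription depends on a host that provides T7 RNA polymerase and is induced with IPTG. The protein carries a C-terminal His6 tag for metal-affinity purification. According to the record the tag is removable by TEV protease, although the cleavage site itself is not separately annotated. A short downstream match to a T7 gene 10-derived solubility tag is probably a vector sequence rather than part of the product. The associated work concerns phase separation in integrin clustering and nascent adhesion formation, suggesting the purified protein is used for in vitro biochemical studies.
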