Addgene plasmid #186140: Talin Head
Purpose: For expression of recombinant Talin head domain in bacteria
Depositing lab: Michael Rosen. Depositing organization: University of Texas Southwestern Medical Center. Publication: Synergistic phase separation of two pathways promotes integrin clustering and nascent adhesion formation. Case LB, De Pasquale M, Henry L, Rosen MK. Elife. 2022 Jan 20;11. pii: 72588. doi: 10.7554/eLife.72588. PubMed 35049497.
Backbone
  Vector backbone: pET-30b
  Backbone size w/o insert (bp): 5420
  Vector type: Bacterial Expression
Growth in bacteria
  Bacterial resistance: Kanamycin, 50 μg/mL
  Growth temperature: 37°C
  Growth strain: DH5alpha
  Copy number: Low Copy
Gene/Insert
  Gene/Insert name: TLN1
  Species: H. sapiens (human)
  Insert size (bp): 1368
  Entrez Gene: TLN1 (a.k.a. ILWEQ, TLN, talin-1)
  Promoter: Lac
  Tag / fusion protein: His6 (tev cleavage) (C terminal on insert)
  Cloning method: Restriction Enzyme; 5′ cloning site NdeI (not destroyed); 3′ cloning site NotI (not destroyed)
  Sequencing primers: 5′ T7; 3′ T7 Terminal
Terms and licenses: Academic/Nonprofit Terms; Industry Terms: Not Available to Industry
How to cite: Talin Head was a gift from Michael Rosen (Addgene plasmid # 186140 ; http://n2t.net/addgene:186140 ; RRID:Addgene_186140)
